Addgene plasmid #203471: pAG416GAL10-POWV_NS2B-GS-NS3
Purpose: Expresses POWV NS2B-NS3 protease (with GS linker) from a GAL10 promoter with a URA3 marker
Depositing lab: Alejandro Chavez. Depositing organization: University of California, San Diego (UCSD). Publication: A multiplex method for rapidly identifying viral protease inhibitors. Hong SJ, Resnick SJ, Iketani S, Cha JW, Albert BA, Fazekas CT, Chang CW, Liu H, Dagan S, Abagyan MR, Fajtova P, Culbertson B, Brace B, Reddem ER, Forouhar F, Glickman JF, Balkovec JM, Stockwell BR, Shapiro L, O'Donoghue AJ, Sabo Y, Freundlich JS, Ho DD, Chavez A. Mol Syst Biol. 2025 Feb;21(2):158-172. doi: 10.1038/s44320-024-00082-1. Epub 2025 Jan 6. PubMed 39762652.
Backbone
  Vector backbone: pAG416GAL10-ccdB-6stop
  Vector type: Yeast Expression
  Selectable markers: URA3
Growth in bacteria
  Bacterial resistance: Ampicillin, 100 μg/mL
  Growth temperature: 37°C
  Growth strain: DH5alpha
  Copy number: Unknown
Gene/Insert
  Gene/Insert name: POWV NS2B-GS-NS3 (alt name: Powassan Virus NS2B-GS-NS3)
  Entrez Gene: POLY (a.k.a. POWVgp1)
  Promoter: GAL10
  Cloning method: Gateway Cloning
  Sequencing primers: 5′ tggggctctttacatttcca
Terms and licenses: Academic/Nonprofit Terms; Industry Terms: Not Available to Industry
How to cite: pAG416GAL10-POWV_NS2B-GS-NS3 was a gift from Alejandro Chavez (Addgene plasmid # 203471 ; http://n2t.net/addgene:203471 ; RRID:Addgene_203471)
