[The description below was written by a language model from this plasmid's Addgene catalogue record and pLannotate feature annotations shown in this document.]
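Description:
pAG416GAL10-POWV_NS2B-GS-NS3 is a 6,668 nt yeast expression plasmid built on the pAG416GAL10-ccdB-6stop Gateway destination backbone. It is an E. coli–yeast shuttle vector. In bacteria it replicates from a high-copy ColE1/pUC-type origin and is selected with ampicillin through the β-lactamase (AmpR) cassette, and an f1 phage origin is also present. In Saccharomyces cerevisiae it is maintained through a CEN/ARS element (CEN6 centromere fused to an autonomously replicating sequence), which normally gives stable, low-copy inheritance. Yeast transformants are selected by the URA3 marker under its own promoter, which complements uracil auxotrophy and can be counterselected with 5-FOA.

The payload is the Powassan virus (POWV) NS2B-NS3 protease, with the NS2B cofactor region joined to NS3 by a glycine-serine linker to form a single-chain enzyme. The roughly 735 nt coding region sits between attB1 and attB2 sites left by Gateway recombination. It lies downstream of the Gal4-regulated GAL1,10 divergent promoter, annotated on the reverse strand so that its GAL10 side drives the insert, and upstream of the CYC1 terminator. Expression should therefore be galactose-inducible. The automated annotation labels the insert as a fragment of the Alkhumra hemorrhagic fever virus polyprotein with an NS5 description. This is a homology hit to a related flavivirus polyprotein entry rather than the actual identity, which the catalogue gives as POWV NS2B-NS3. Short lac, lacZα, T3/T7, YPet, rop and bom fragments are backbone remnants or spurious hits. The associated publication describes a multiplexed method for identifying viral protease inhibitors, so the plasmid probably serves to express the protease in yeast for such screening.
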