Features (pLannotate 1.2.2; 24 found; start..end, strand, type, name):
      1..589     +  rep_origin     ori: high-copy-number ColE1/pMB1/pBR322/pUC origin of replication
    772..864     +  CDS            lacI (fragment): lac repressor; lacI; The lac repressor binds to the lac operator to inhibit transcription in E. coli. This inhibition can be relieved by adding lactose or isopropyl-β-D-thiogalactopyranoside (IPTG).
    877..898     +  protein_bind   CAP binding site: CAP binding activates transcription in the presence of cAMP. E. coli catabolite activator protein
    913..943     +  promoter       lac promoter: promoter for the E. coli lac operon
    951..967     +  protein_bind   lac operator: The lac repressor binds to the lac operator to inhibit transcription in E. coli. This inhibition can be relieved by adding lactose or isopropyl-β-D-thiogalactopyranoside (IPTG). lac repressor encoded by lacI
   1012..1030    +  promoter       T3 promoter: promoter for bacteriophage T3 RNA polymerase
   1101..1753    -  promoter       GAL1,10 promoter: GAL1 and GAL10 genes of S. cerevisiae; divergent inducible promoter, regulated by Gal4
   1765..1789    +  CDS            YPet (fragment): yellow fluorescent protein optimized for FRET with CyPet (Nguyen and Daugherty, 2005)
   1827..1851    +  protein_bind   attB1: mutant version of attB; recombination site for the Gateway® BP reaction BP Clonase™
   1860..2594    +  CDS            POLG_ALKV (fragment): Experimental evidence at protein level: Swiss-Prot protein existence level 1. [RNA-directed RNA polymerase NS5]: Replicates the viral (+) and (-) RNA genome, and performs the capping of genomes in the cytoplasm. NS5 methylates viral RNA cap at guanine N-7 and ribose 2'-O positions. Besides its role in RNA genome replication, also prevents the establishment of cellular antiviral state by blocking the interferon-alpha/beta (IFN-alpha/beta) signaling pathway. Inhibits host TYK2 and STAT2 phosphorylation, thereby preventing activation of JAK- STAT signaling pathway. From Alkhumra hemorrhagic fever
   2599..2623    -  protein_bind   attB2: mutant version of attB; recombination site for the Gateway® BP reaction BP Clonase™
   2627..2674    +  misc_feature   MCS (fragment): pBluescript multiple cloning site
   2675..2922    +  terminator     CYC1 terminator: S. cerevisiae CYC1; transcription terminator for CYC1
   2941..2959    -  promoter       T7 promoter: promoter for bacteriophage T7 RNA polymerase
   2967..3122    +  CDS            lacZα (fragment): LacZα fragment of β-galactosidase; lacZ fragment
   3126..3554    +  rep_origin     f1 ori (sequence partly withheld): f1 bacteriophage origin of replication; arrow indicates direction of (+) strand synthesis
   3582..3633    -  misc_feature   bom (fragment): basis of mobility region from pBR322
   3712..4515    -  CDS            URA3: orotidine-5'-phosphate decarboxylase, required for uracil biosynthesis; S. cerevisiae URA3; yeast auxotrophic marker, counterselectable with 5-fluoroorotic acid (5-FOA)
   4516..4731    -  promoter       URA3 promoter: S. cerevisiae URA3
   4739..4788    -  misc_feature   bom (fragment): basis of mobility region from pBR322
   4890..4925    -  CDS            rop (fragment): Rop protein, which maintains plasmids at low copy number; rop
   4993..5496    -  misc_feature   CEN/ARS: S. cerevisiae CEN6 centromere fused to an autonomously replicating sequence
   5533..5637    +  promoter       AmpR promoter: bla
   5638..6498    +  CDS            AmpR: β-lactamase; bla; confers resistance to ampicillin, carbenicillin, and related antibiotics
>Addgene plasmid #203471 | pAG416GAL10-POWV_NS2B-GS-NS3 | addgene full sequence | sequence record 403573 | Addgene NGS Result
TTGAGATCCTTTTTTTCTGCGCGTAATCTGCTGCTTGCAAACAAAAAAACCACCGCTACCAGCGGTGGTT
TGTTTGCCGGATCAAGAGCTACCAACTCTTTTTCCGAAGGTAACTGGCTTCAGCAGAGCGCAGATACCAA
ATACTGTTCTTCTAGTGTAGCCGTAGTTAGGCCACCACTTCAAGAACTCTGTAGCACCGCCTACATACCT
CGCTCTGCTAATCCTGTTACCAGTGGCTGCTGCCAGTGGCGATAAGTCGTGTCTTACCGGGTTGGACTCA
AGACGATAGTTACCGGATAAGGCGCAGCGGTCGGGCTGAACGGGGGGTTCGTGCACACAGCCCAGCTTGG
AGCGAACGACCTACACCGAACTGAGATACCTACAGCGTGAGCTATGAGAAAGCGCCACGCTTCCCGAAGG
GAGAAAGGCGGACAGGTATCCGGTAAGCGGCAGGGTCGGAACAGGAGAGCGCACGAGGGAGCTTCCAGGG
GGAAACGCCTGGTATCTTTATAGTCCTGTCGGGTTTCGCCACCTCTGACTTGAGCGTCGATTTTTGTGAT
GCTCGTCAGGGGGGCGGAGCCTATGGAAAAACGCCAGCAACGCGGCCTTTTTACGGTTCCTGGCCTTTTG
CTGGCCTTTTGCTCACATGTTCTTTCCTGCGTTATCCCCTGATTCTGTGGATAACCGTATTACCGCCTTT
GAGTGAGCTGATACCGCTCGCCGCAGCCGAACGACCGAGCGCAGCGAGTCAGTGAGCGAGGAAGCGGAAG
AGCGCCCAATACGCAAACCGCCTCTCCCCGCGCGTTGGCCGATTCATTAATGCAGCTGGCACGACAGGTT
TCCCGACTGGAAAGCGGGCAGTGAGCGCAACGCAATTAATGTGAGTTAGCTCACTCATTAGGCACCCCAG
GCTTTACACTTTATGCTTCCGGCTCGTATGTTGTGTGGAATTGTGAGCGGATAACAATTTCACACAGGAA
ACAGCTATGACCATGATTACGCCAAGCGCGCAATTAACCCTCACTAAAGGGAACAAAAGCTGGAGCTCTA
TGACCATGATTACGCCAAGCGGGGTGTGTTGTTGGTGGGTTGGGTGTATAGTTTTTTCTCCTTGACGTTA
AAGTATAGAGGTATATTAACAATTTTTTGTTGATACTTTTATGACATTTGAATAAGAAGTAATACAAACT
GAAAATGTTGAAAGTATTAGTTAAAGTGGTTATGCAGCTTTTCCATTTATATATCTGTTAATAGATCAAA
AATCATCGCTTCGCTGATTAATTACCCCAGAAATAAGGCTAAAAAACTAATCGCATTATCATCCTATGGT
TGTTAATTTGATTCGTTAATTTGAAGGTTTGTGGGGCCAGGTTACTGCCAATTTTTCCTCTTCATAACCA
TAAAAGCTAGTATTGTAGAATCTTTATTGTTCGGAGCAGTGCGGCGCGAGGCACATCTGCGTTTCAGGAA
CGCGACCGGTGAAGACGAGGACGCACGGAGGAGAGTCTTCCGTCGGAGGGCTGTCGCCCGCTCGGCGGCT
TCTAATCCGTACTTCAATATAGCAATGAGCAGTTAAGCGTATTACTGAAAGTTCCAAAGAGAAGGTTTTT
TTAGGCTAAGATAATGGGGCTCTTTACATTTCCACAACATATAAGTAAGATTAGATATGGATATGTATAT
GGTGGTAATGCCATGTAATATGATTATTAAACTTCTTTGCGTCCATCCAAAAAAAAAGTAAGAATTTTTG
AAAATTCAATATAAATGTCTAAAGGTGAAGAATTATTCAGAATTCCAGCTGACCACCGACTAGTGGATCC
CCCATCACAAGTTTGTACAAAAAAGCAGGCTACAAAATGACCCGTAGACTCCAGCTAACGGCGGAATGGG
CCGGAGTGGTGGAGTGGAACCCTGAGTTGGTCAATGAGGGAGGTGAGGTAAGCTTGAAGGTCAGACAGGA
TGCCATGGGGAACTTGCACTTGACAGAGGTGGAACGGGAGGAGCGTCGTTTGGCCGGAGGTGGAGGTTCA
GGGGGGGGTGGAACTGACCTGGTTTTTTCAGGGCAGTTGCCTGACCAAGGGGAAAAACGTTCCTTTGACA
TCAAGGAAGGCGTATACCGCATATACGCCCCTGGGCTCTTCTGGGGTTACCGCCAGATAGGTGTGGGATA
TGGAACGAAAGGAGTCTTACACACCATGTGGCATGTGACAAGAGGAGCCGCCCTCAGCGTGGAGGGGGCC
ACATCAGGACCATACTGGGCGGATGTGCGTGAAGACGTGGTCTGCTATGGGGGGGCCTGGGGCTTGGACA
AAAAATGGGGAGGCGAAGTCGTTCAGGTACACGCATTCCCTCCGGACAGTGGACACAAAATCCATCAATG
CCAGCCAGGAAAGCTGAACCTTGAGGGGGGGAGAGTTCTGGGGGCCATCCCGATAGACCTCCCACGTGGT
ACTTCAGGTAGCCCAATCATCAATGCACAGGGAGATGTGCTGGGTCTGTACGGCAATGGTCTGAAATCAA
ATGATGTTTACATCAGTAGCATTGCTCAGGGCAATGTTGAAAAGAGTCGCCCTGAGATGCCATTGGCAGT
CCAGTAAAACCCAGCTTTCTTGTACTAAGTGGTGATGGGCTGCAGGAATTCGATATCAAGCTTATCGATA
CCGTCGACCTCGAGTCATGTAATTAGTTATGTCACGCTTACATTCACGCCCTCCCCCCACATCCGCTCTA
ACCGAAAAGGAAGGAGTTAGACAACCTGAAGTCTAGGTCCCTATTTATTTTTTTATAGTTATGTTAGTAT
TAAGAACGTTATTTATATTTCAAATTTTTCTTTTTTTTCTGTACAGACGCGTGTACGCATGTAACATTAT
ACTGAAAACCTTGCTTGAGAAGGTTTTGGGACGCTCGAAGGCTTTAATTTGCGGCCGGTACCCAATTCGC
CCTATAGTGAGTCGTATTACGCGCGCTCACTGGCCGTCGTTTTACAACGTCGTGACTGGGAAAACCCTGG
CGTTACCCAACTTAATCGCCTTGCAGCACATCCCCCTTTCGCCAGCTGGCGTAATAGCGAAGAGGCCCGC
ACCGATCGCCCTTCCCAACAGTTGCGCAGCCTGAATGGCGAATGG
[124 nt withheld, positions 3126-3249]
C
[91 nt withheld, positions 3251-3341]
A
[49 nt withheld, positions 3343-3391]
CCTTTGACGTTGGAGTCCACGTTCTTT
[37 nt withheld, positions 3419-3455]
ACCCTATCTCGGTCTATTCTTTTGATTTATAAGGGATTTTGCCGATTTCGGCCTATTGGTTAAAAAATGA
GCTGATTTAACAAAAATTTAACGCGAATTTTAACAAAATATTAACGCTTACAATTTCCTGATGCGGTATT
TTCTCCTTACGCATCTGTGCGGTATTTCACACCGCATAGGGTAATAACTGATATAATTAAATTGAAGCTC
TAATTTGTGAGTTTAGTATACATGCATTTACTTATAATACAGTTTTTTAGTTTTGCTGGCCGCATCTTCT
CAAATATGCTTCCCAGCCTGCTTTTCTGTAACGTTCACCCTCTACCTTAGCATCCCTTCCCTTTGCAAAT
AGTCCTCTTCCAACAATAATAATGTCAGATCCTGTAGAGACCACATCATCCACGGTTCTATACTGTTGAC
CCAATGCGTCTCCCTTGTCATCTAAACCCACACCGGGTGTCATAATCAACCAATCGTAACCTTCATCTCT
TCCACCCATGTCTCTTTGAGCAATAAAGCCGATAACAAAATCTTTGTCGCTCTTCGCAATGTCAACAGTA
CCCTTAGTATATTCTCCAGTAGATAGGGAGCCCTTGCATGACAATTCTGCTAACATCAAAAGGCCTCTAG
GTTCCTTTGTTACTTCTTCTGCCGCCTGCTTCAAACCGCTAACAATACCTGGGCCCACCACACCGTGTGC
ATTCGTAATGTCTGCCCATTCTGCTATTCTGTATACACCCGCAGAGTACTGCAATTTGACTGTATTACCA
ATGTCAGCAAATTTTCTGTCTTCGAAGAGTAAAAAATTGTACTTGGCGGATAATGCCTTTAGCGGCTTAA
CTGTGCCCTCCATGGAAAAATCAGTCAAGATATCCACATGTGTTTTTAGTAAACAAATTTTGGGACCTAA
TGCTTCAACTAACTCCAGTAATTCCTTGGTGGTACGAACATCCAATGAAGCACACAAGTTTGTTTGCTTT
TCGTGCATGATATTAAATAGCTTGGCAGCAACAGGACTAGGATGAGTAGCAGCACGTTCCTTATATGTAG
CTTTCGACATGATTTATCTTCGTTTCCTGCAGGTTTTTGTTCTGTGCAGTTGGGTTAAGAATACTGGGCA
ATTTCATGTTTCTTCAACACTACATATGCGTATATATACCAATCTAAGTCTGTGCTCCTTCCTTCGTTCT
TCCTTCTGTTCGGAGATTACCGAATCAAAAAAATTTCAAGGAAACCGAAATCAAAAAAAAGAATAAAAAA
AAAATGATGAATTGAAAAGGTGGTATGGTGCACTCTCAGTACAATCTGCTCTGATGCCGCATAGTTAAGC
CAGCCCCGACACCCGCCAACACCCGCTGACGCGCCCTGACGGGCTTGTCTGCTCCCGGCATCCGCTTACA
GACAAGCTGTGACCGTCTCCGGGAGCTGCATGTGTCAGAGGTTTTCACCGTCATCACCGAAACGCGCGAG
ACGAAAGGGCCTCGTGATACGCCTATTTTTATAGGTTAATGTCATGATAATAATGGTTTCTTAGACGGAT
CGCTTGCCTGTAACTTACACGCGCCTCGTATCTTTTAATGATGGAATAATTTGGGAATTTACTCTGTGTT
TATTTATTTTTATGTTTTGTATTTGGATTTTAGAAAGTAAATAAAGAAGGTAGAAGAGTTACGGAATGAA
GAAAAAAAAATAAACAAAGGTTTAAAAAATTTCAACAAAAAGCGTACTTTACATATATATTTATTAGACA
AGAAAAGCAGATTAAATAGATATACATTCGATTAACGATAAGTAAAATGTAAAATCACAGGATTTTCGTG
TGTGGTCTTCTACACAGACAAGATGAAACAATTCGGCATTAATACCTGAGAGCAGGAAGAGCAAGATAAA
AGGTAGTATTTGTTGGCGATCCCCCTAGAGTCTTTTACATCTTCGGAAAACAAAAACTATTTTTTCTTTA
ATTTCTTTTTTTACTTTCTATTTTTAATTTATATATTTATATTAAAAAATTTAAATTATAATTATTTTTA
TAGCACGTGATGAAAAGGACCCAGGTGGCACTTTTCGGGGAAATGTGCGCGGAACCCCTATTTGTTTATT
TTTCTAAATACATTCAAATATGTATCCGCTCATGAGACAATAACCCTGATAAATGCTTCAATAATATTGA
AAAAGGAAGAGTATGAGTATTCAACATTTCCGTGTCGCCCTTATTCCCTTTTTTGCGGCATTTTGCCTTC
CTGTTTTTGCTCACCCAGAAACGCTGGTGAAAGTAAAAGATGCTGAAGATCAGTTGGGTGCACGAGTGGG
TTACATCGAACTGGATCTCAACAGCGGTAAGATCCTTGAGAGTTTTCGCCCCGAAGAACGTTTTCCAATG
ATGAGCACTTTTAAAGTTCTGCTATGTGGCGCGGTATTATCCCGTATTGACGCCGGGCAAGAGCAACTCG
GTCGCCGCATACACTATTCTCAGAATGACTTGGTTGAGTACTCACCAGTCACAGAAAAGCATCTTACGGA
TGGCATGACAGTAAGAGAATTATGCAGTGCTGCCATAACCATGAGTGATAACACTGCGGCCAACTTACTT
CTGACAACGATCGGAGGACCGAAGGAGCTAACCGCTTTTTTGCACAACATGGGGGATCATGTAACTCGCC
TTGATCGTTGGGAACCGGAGCTGAATGAAGCCATACCAAACGACGAGCGTGACACCACGATGCCTGTAGC
AATGGCAACAACGTTGCGCAAACTATTAACTGGCGAACTACTTACTCTAGCTTCCCGGCAACAATTAATA
GACTGGATGGAGGCGGATAAAGTTGCAGGACCACTTCTGCGCTCGGCCCTTCCGGCTGGCTGGTTTATTG
CTGATAAATCTGGAGCCGGTGAGCGTGGGTCTCGCGGTATCATTGCAGCACTGGGGCCAGATGGTAAGCC
CTCCCGTATCGTAGTTATCTACACGACGGGGAGTCAGGCAACTATGGATGAACGAAATAGACAGATCGCT
GAGATAGGTGCCTCACTGATTAAGCATTGGTAACTGTCAGACCAAGTTTACTCATATATACTTTAGATTG
ATTTAAAACTTCATTTTTAATTTAAAAGGATCTAGGTGAAGATCCTTTTTGATAATCTCATGACCAAAAT
CCCTTAACGTGAGTTTTCGTTCCACTGAGCGTCAGACCCCGTAGAAAAGATCAAAGGATCTTC
